Addgene plasmid #137864: pCAGGS-mTagBFP2-T2A-iCreERT2 (PAGSAS)
Purpose: Monomeric TagBFP2 and iCre-ERT2 recombinase (PAGSAS N-terminus)
Depositing lab: Mario Capecchi. Depositing organization: University of Utah.
Backbone
  Vector backbone: pCAGGS
  Vector type: Mammalian Expression, Cre/Lox
Growth in bacteria
  Bacterial resistance: Ampicillin, 100 μg/mL
  Growth temperature: 30°C
  Growth strain: DH10B
  Copy number: High Copy
Gene/Insert
  Gene/Insert name: mTagBFP2-T2A-iCreERT2
  Species: Synthetic
Resource information
  A portion of this plasmid was derived from a plasmid made by: pCAGGS was obtained from BCCM/LMBP. mTagBFP2 is from Michael Davidson. iCre is from Rolf Sprengel. ERT2 is from Pierre Chambon.
Terms and licenses: Academic/Nonprofit Terms; Industry Terms: Not Available to Industry
Depositor comments: The depositor recommends the updated versions of this plasmid, PB CAG-sfGFP-T2A-iCreERT2 (https://www.addgene.org/177309/) or PB CAG-mTagBFP2-T2A-iCreERT2 (https://www.addgene.org/177308/)
How to cite: pCAGGS-mTagBFP2-T2A-iCreERT2 (PAGSAS) was a gift from Mario Capecchi (Addgene plasmid # 137864 ; http://n2t.net/addgene:137864 ; RRID:Addgene_137864)
