[The description below was written by a language model from this plasmid's Addgene catalogue record and the feature table of its GenBank file.]
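Description:
pCAGGS-mTagBFP2-T2A-iCreERT2 (PAGSAS) is a 7.5 kb mammalian expression plasmid built on the pCAGGS backbone and designed to co-express a blue fluorescent marker with a tamoxifen-regulated Cre recombinase. It is maintained in E. coli through a high-copy ColE1/pUC-type origin and selected with ampicillin via the beta-lactamase gene. The backbone also carries remnants of the lac promoter/operator region and an SV40 early promoter/origin segment followed by an SV40 polyadenylation signal. The SV40 origin can support episomal replication in cells that supply large T antigen. No mammalian selection marker is annotated.

The synthetic insert is driven by the CAG promoter, made up of the CMV immediate-early enhancer, the chicken beta-actin promoter and a chimeric beta-actin/beta-globin intron, which gives strong, broadly active expression. Transcripts are terminated by the rabbit beta-globin poly(A) signal. The single open reading frame encodes codon-optimized monomeric mTagBFP2, a T2A ribosome-skipping peptide, and iCre fused to the ERT2 mutant estrogen receptor ligand-binding domain. T2A skipping yields separate fluorescent protein and recombinase, so blue fluorescence reports which cells express iCreERT2. ERT2 keeps the recombinase inactive until 4-hydroxytamoxifen is supplied, allowing inducible recombination at loxP sites. The feature table does not annotate the iCre coding region itself, but the unannotated gap between T2A and ERT2 matches its expected position.

"PAGSAS" refers to the N-terminal residues of the recombinase downstream of the 2A site, and the record's reference title indicates this is one of a series of plasmids for optimizing 2A-CreER fusions. The depositor now recommends newer PB CAG versions carrying sfGFP or mTagBFP2.
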