LOCUS       Exported 7505 bp ds-DNA circular SYN 12-MAY-2021
DEFINITION  Monomeric TagBFP2 and iCre-ERT2 recombinase (PAGSAS N-terminus).
ACCESSION   .
VERSION     .
KEYWORDS    pCAGGS-mTagBFP2-T2A-iCreERT2 (PAGSAS)
SOURCE      synthetic DNA construct
  ORGANISM  synthetic DNA construct
REFERENCE   1 (bases 1 to 7505)
  AUTHORS   Nam HS, Capecchi MR
  TITLE     2A creER optimization plasmids
  JOURNAL   Unpublished
REFERENCE   2 (bases 1 to 7505)
  AUTHORS   .
  TITLE     Direct Submission
  JOURNAL   Exported May 12, 2021 from SnapGene Server 1.1.58
            http://www.snapgene.com
FEATURES             Location/Qualifiers
     source          1..7505
                     /organism="synthetic DNA construct"
                     /mol_type="other DNA"
     enhancer        11..390
                     /label=CMV enhancer
                     /note="human cytomegalovirus immediate early enhancer"
     promoter        392..669
                     /label=chicken beta-actin promoter
     intron          670..1686
                     /label=chimeric intron
                     /note="chimera between introns from chicken beta-actin and
                     rabbit beta-globin"
     primer_bind     1610..1632
                     /label=pCAGGS-5
                     /note="Chimeric intron in CAG promoter, forward primer"
     primer_bind     1694..1713
                     /label=pCAG-F
                     /note="Rabbit beta-globin intron, for pCAG plasmids,
                     forward primer"
     CDS             1744..2454
                     /codon_start=1
                     /product="enhanced monomeric blue fluorescent protein
                     (Subach et al., 2011)"
                     /label=mTagBFP2
                     /note="mammalian codon-optimized"
                     /translation="MVSKGEELIKENMHMKLYMEGTVDNHHFKCTSEGEGKPYEGTQTM
                     RIKVVEGGPLPFAFDILATSFLYGSKTFINHTQGIPDFFKQSFPEGFTWERVTTYEDGG
                     VLTATQDTSLQDGCLIYNVKIRGVNFTSNGPVMQKKTLGWEAFTETLYPADGGLEGRND
                     MALKLVGGSHLIANAKTTYRSKKPAKNLKMPGVYYVDYRLERIKEANNETYVEQHEVAV
                     ARYCDLPSKLGHKLN"
     CDS             2476..2529
                     /codon_start=1
                     /product="2A peptide from Thosea asigna virus capsid
                     protein"
                     /label=T2A
                     /note="Eukaryotic ribosomes fail to insert a peptide bond
                     between the Gly and Pro residues, yielding separate
                     polypeptides."
                     /translation="EGRGSLLTCGDVEENPGP"
     CDS             3580..4515
                     /codon_start=1
                     /product="mutated ligand-binding domain of the human
                     estrogen receptor (Feil et al., 1997)"
                     /label=ERT2
                     /translation="AGDMRAANLWPSPLMIKRSKKNSLALSLTADQMVSALLDAEPPIL
                     YSEYDPTRPFSEASMMGLLTNLADRELVHMINWAKRVPGFVDLTLHDQVHLLECAWLEI
                     LMIGLVWRSMEHPVKLLFAPNLLLDRNQGKCVEGMVEIFDMLLATSSRFRMMNLQGEEF
                     VCLKSIILLNSGVYTFLSSTLKSLEEKDHIHRVLDKITDTLIHLMAKAGLTLQQQHQRL
                     AQLLLILSHIRHMSNKGMEHLYSMKCKNVVPLYDLLLEAADAHRLHAPTSRGGASVEET
                     DQSHLATAGSTSSHSLQKYYITGEAEGFPAT"
     primer_bind     complement(4533..4552)
                     /label=Bglob-pA-R
                     /note="Rabbit beta-globin polyA region, reverse primer"
     polyA_signal    4598..4653
                     /label=-beta-globin poly(A) signal
                     /note="rabbit beta-globin polyadenylation signal (Gil and
                     Proudfoot, 1987)"
     primer_bind     complement(4652..4671)
                     /label=rbglobpA-R
                     /note="Rabbit beta-globin polyA, reverse primer. Also
                     called rb-glob-pA-term-R"
     primer_bind     complement(5014..5030)
                     /label=M13 rev
                     /note="common sequencing primer, one of multiple similar
                     variants"
     primer_bind     complement(5014..5030)
                     /label=M13 Reverse
                     /note="In lacZ gene. Also called M13-rev"
     primer_bind     complement(5027..5049)
                     /label=M13/pUC Reverse
                     /note="In lacZ gene"
     protein_bind    5038..5054
                     /label=lac operator
                     /bound_moiety="lac repressor encoded by lacI"
                     /note="The lac repressor binds to the lac operator to
                     inhibit transcription in E. coli. This inhibition can be
                     relieved by adding lactose or
                     isopropyl-beta-D-thiogalactopyranoside (IPTG)."
     promoter        complement(5062..5092)
                     /label=lac promoter
                     /note="promoter for the E. coli lac operon"
     protein_bind    5107..5128
                     /label=CAP binding site
                     /bound_moiety="E. coli catabolite activator protein"
                     /note="CAP binding activates transcription in the presence
                     of cAMP."
     promoter        5187..5382
                     /label=SV40 promoter
                     /note="SV40 early promoter"
     rep_origin      5233..5368
                     /label=SV40 ori
                     /note="SV40 origin of replication"
     primer_bind     5295..5314
                     /label=SV40pro-F
                     /note="SV40 promoter/origin, forward primer"
     polyA_signal    5388..5522
                     /label=SV40 poly(A) signal
                     /note="SV40 polyadenylation signal"
     primer_bind     complement(5425..5444)
                     /label=SV40pA-R
                     /note="SV40 polyA, reverse primer"
     primer_bind     5479..5498
                     /label=EBV-rev
                     /note="SV40 polyA terminator, reverse primer"
     primer_bind     complement(5590..5607)
                     /label=L4440
                     /note="L4440 vector, forward primer"
     rep_origin      complement(5761..6349)
                     /direction=LEFT
                     /label=ori
                     /note="high-copy-number ColE1/pMB1/pBR322/pUC origin of
                     replication"
     primer_bind     complement(5841..5860)
                     /label=pBR322ori-F
                     /note="pBR322 origin, forward primer"
     CDS             complement(6520..7380)
                     /codon_start=1
                     /gene="bla"
                     /product="beta-lactamase"
                     /label=AmpR
                     /note="confers resistance to ampicillin, carbenicillin, and
                     related antibiotics"
                     /translation="MSIQHFRVALIPFFAAFCLPVFAHPETLVKVKDAEDQLGARVGYI
                     ELDLNSGKILESFRPEERFPMMSTFKVLLCGAVLSRIDAGQEQLGRRIHYSQNDLVEYS
                     PVTEKHLTDGMTVRELCSAAITMSDNTAANLLLTTIGGPKELTAFLHNMGDHVTRLDRW
                     EPELNEAIPNDERDTTMPVAMATTLRKLLTGELLTLASRQQLIDWMEADKVAGPLLRSA
                     LPAGWFIADKSGAGERGSRGIIAALGPDGKPSRIVVIYTTGSQATMDERNRQIAEIGAS
                     LIKHW"
     primer_bind     7143..7162
                     /label=Amp-R
                     /note="Ampicillin resistance gene, reverse primer"
     promoter        complement(7381..7485)
                     /gene="bla"
                     /label=AmpR promoter
ORIGIN
        1 cacctgggtc gacattgatt attgactagt tattaatagt aatcaattac ggggtcatta
       61 gttcatagcc catatatgga gttccgcgtt acataactta cggtaaatgg cccgcctggc
      121 tgaccgccca acgacccccg cccattgacg tcaataatga cgtatgttcc catagtaacg
      181 ccaataggga ctttccattg acgtcaatgg gtggagtatt tacggtaaac tgcccacttg
      241 gcagtacatc aagtgtatca tatgccaagt acgcccccta ttgacgtcaa tgacggtaaa
      301 tggcccgcct ggcattatgc ccagtacatg accttatggg actttcctac ttggcagtac
      361 atctacgtat tagtcatcgc tattaccatg gtcgaggtga gccccacgtt ctgcttcact
      421 ctccccatct cccccccctc cccaccccca attttgtatt tatttatttt ttaattattt
      481 tgtgcagcga tgggggcggg gggggggggg gggcgcgcgc cggggggggg gggggggggg
      541 gggggggggg gsggggsgrg gcggagaggt gcggcggcag ccaatcagag cggcgcgctc
      601 cgaaagtttc cttttatggc gaggcggcgg cggcggcggc cctataaaaa gcgaagcgcg
      661 cggcgggcgg gagtcgctgc gcgctgcctt cgccccgtgc cccgctccgc cgccgcctcg
      721 cgccgcccgc cccggctctg actgaccgcg ttactcccac aggtgagcgg gcgggacggc
      781 ccttctcctc cgggctgtaa ttagcgcttg gtttaatgac ggcttgtttc ttttctgtgg
      841 ctgcgtgaaa gccttgaggg gctccgggag ggccctttgt gcggggggag cggctcgggg
      901 ggtgcgtgcg tgtgtgtgtg cgtggggagc gccgcgtgcg gctccgcgct gcccggcggc
      961 tgtgagcgct gcgggcgcgg cgcggggctt tgtgcgctcc gcagtgtgcg cgaggggagc
     1021 gcggccgggg gcggtgcccc gcggtgcggg gggggctgcg aggggaacaa aggctgcgtg
     1081 cggggtgtgt gcgtgggggg gtgagcaggg ggtgtgggcg cgtcggtcgg gctgcaaccc
     1141 cccctgcacc cccctccccg agttgctgag cacggcccgg cttcgggtgc ggggctccgt
     1201 acggggcgtg gcgcggggct cgccgtgccg ggcggggggt ggcggcaggt gggggtgccg
     1261 ggcggggcgg ggccgccycg ggccggggrg ggctcggggg rggggcgcgg cggcccccgg
     1321 agcgccggcg gctgtcgagg cgcggcgagc cgcagccatt gccttttatg gtaatcgtgc
     1381 gagagggcgc agggacttcc tttgtcccaa atctgtgcgg agccgaaatc tgggaggcgc
     1441 cgccgcaccc cctctagcgg gcgcggggcg aagcggtgcg gcgccggcag gaaggaaatg
     1501 ggcggggagg gccttcgtgc gtcgccgcgc cgccgtcccc ttctccctct ccagcctcgg
     1561 ggctgtccgc ggggggacgg ctgccttcgg gggggacggg gcagggcggg gttcggcttc
     1621 tggcgtgtga ccggcggctc tagagcctct gctaaccatg ttcatgcctt cttctttttc
     1681 ctacagctcc tgggcaacgt gctggttatt gtgctgtctc atcattttgg caaagaattc
     1741 gccatggtgt ctaagggcga agagctgatt aaggagaaca tgcacatgaa gctgtacatg
     1801 gagggcaccg tggacaacca tcacttcaag tgcacatccg agggcgaagg caagccctac
     1861 gagggcaccc agaccatgag aatcaaggtg gtcgagggcg gccctctccc cttcgccttc
     1921 gacatcctgg ctactagctt cctctacggc agcaagacct tcatcaacca cacccagggc
     1981 atccccgact tcttcaagca gtccttccct gagggcttca catgggagag agtcaccaca
     2041 tacgaagacg ggggcgtgct gaccgctacc caggacacca gcctccagga cggctgcctc
     2101 atctacaacg tcaagatcag aggggtgaac ttcacatcca acggccctgt gatgcagaag
     2161 aaaacactcg gctgggaggc cttcaccgag acgctgtacc ccgctgacgg cggcctggaa
     2221 ggcagaaacg acatggccct gaagctcgtg ggcgggagcc atctgatcgc aaacgccaag
     2281 accacatata gatccaagaa acccgctaag aacctcaaga tgcctggcgt ctactatgtg
     2341 gactacagac tggaaagaat caaggaggcc aacaacgaga cctacgtcga gcagcacgag
     2401 gtggcagtgg ccagatactg cgacctccct agcaaactgg ggcacaagct taatggcggc
     2461 tccggcggcc gctccgaggg ccgcggcagc ctgctgacat gcggcgacgt ggaagagaac
     2521 cctggccctg ccggcagcgc cagcaacctg ctgactgtgc accaaaacct gcctgccctc
     2581 cctgtggatg ccacctctga tgaagtcagg aagaacctga tggacatgtt cagggacagg
     2641 caggccttct ctgaacacac ctggaagatg ctcctgtctg tgtgcagatc ctgggctgcc
     2701 tggtgcaagc tgaacaacag gaaatggttc cctgctgaac ctgaggatgt gagggactac
     2761 ctcctgtacc tgcaagccag aggcctggct gtgaagacca tccaacagca cctgggccag
     2821 ctcaacatgc tgcacaggag atctggcctg cctcgccctt ctgactccaa tgctgtgtcc
     2881 ctggtgatga ggagaatcag aaaggagaat gtggatgctg gggagagagc caagcaggcc
     2941 ctggcctttg aacgcactga ctttgaccaa gtcagatccc tgatggagaa ctctgacaga
     3001 tgccaggaca tcaggaacct ggccttcctg ggcattgcct acaacaccct gctgcgcatt
     3061 gccgaaattg ccagaatcag agtgaaggac atctcccgca ccgatggtgg gagaatgctg
     3121 atccacattg gcaggaccaa gaccctggtg tccacagctg gtgtggagaa ggccctgtcc
     3181 ctgggggtta ccaagctggt ggagagatgg atctctgtgt ctggtgtggc tgatgacccc
     3241 aacaactacc tgttctgccg ggtcagaaag aatggtgtgg ctgccccttc tgccacctcc
     3301 caactgtcca cccgggccct ggaagggatc tttgaggcca cccaccgcct gatctatggt
     3361 gccaaggatg actctgggca gagatacctg gcctggtctg gccactctgc cagagtgggt
     3421 gctgccaggg acatggccag ggctggtgtg tccatccctg aaatcatgca ggctggtggc
     3481 tggaccaatg tgaacattgt gatgaactac atcagaaacc tggactctga gactggggcc
     3541 atggtgaggc tgctagagga tggggacctc gagccatctg ctggagacat gagagctgcc
     3601 aacctttggc caagcccgct catgatcaaa cgctctaaga agaacagcct ggccttgtcc
     3661 ctgacggccg accagatggt cagtgccttg ttggatgctg agccccccat actctattcc
     3721 gagtatgatc ctaccagacc cttcagtgaa gcttcgatga tgggcttact gaccaacctg
     3781 gcagacaggg agctggttca catgatcaac tgggcgaaga gggtgccagg ctttgtggat
     3841 ttgaccctcc atgatcaggt ccaccttcta gaatgtgcct ggctagagat cctgatgatt
     3901 ggtctcgtct ggcgctccat ggagcaccca gtgaagctac tgtttgctcc taacttgctc
     3961 ttggacagga accagggaaa atgtgtagag ggcatggtgg agatcttcga catgctgctg
     4021 gctacatcat ctcggttccg catgatgaat ctgcagggag aggagtttgt gtgcctcaaa
     4081 tctattattt tgcttaattc tggagtgtac acatttctgt ccagcaccct gaagtctctg
     4141 gaagagaagg accatatcca ccgagtcctg gacaagatca cagacacttt gatccacctg
     4201 atggccaagg caggcctgac cctgcagcag cagcaccagc ggctggccca gctcctcctc
     4261 atcctctccc acatcaggca catgagtaac aaaggcatgg agcatctgta cagcatgaag
     4321 tgcaagaacg tggtgcccct ctatgacctg ctgctggagg cggcggacgc ccaccgccta
     4381 catgcgccca ctagccgtgg aggggcatcc gtggaggaga cggaccaaag ccacttggcc
     4441 actgcgggct ctacttcatc gcattccttg caaaagtatt acatcacggg ggaggcagag
     4501 ggtttccctg ccacagcttg aggcgcgccg gatctttttc cctctgccaa aaattatggg
     4561 gacatcatga agccccttga gcatctgact tctggctaat aaaggaaatt tattttcatt
     4621 gcaatagtgt gttggaattt tttgtgtctc tcactcggaa ggacatatgg gagggcaaat
     4681 catttaaaac atcagaatga gtatttggtt tagagtttgg caacatatgc ccatatgctg
     4741 gctgccatga acaaaggttg gctataaaga ggtcatcagt atatgaaaca gccccctgct
     4801 gtccattcct tattccatag aaaagccttg acttgaggtt agattttttt tatattttgt
     4861 tttgtgttat ttttttcttt aacatcccta aaattttcct tacatgtttt actagccaga
     4921 tttttcctcc tctcctgact actcccagtc atagctgtcc ctcttctctt atggagatcc
     4981 ctcgacctgc agcccaagct tggcgtaatc atggtcatag ctgtttcctg tgtgaaattg
     5041 ttatccgctc acaattccac acaacatacg agccggaagc ataaagtgta aagcctgggg
     5101 tgcctaatga gtgagctaac tcacattaat tgcgttgcgc tcactgcccg ctttccagtc
     5161 gggaaacctg tcgtgccagc ggatccgcat ctcaattagt cagcaaccat agtcccgccc
     5221 ctaactccgc ccatcccgcc cctaactccg cccagttccg cccattctcc gccccatggc
     5281 tgactaattt tttttattta tgcagaggcc gaggccgcct cggcctctga gctattccag
     5341 aagtagtgag gaggcttttt tggaggccta ggcttttgca aaaagctaac ttgtttattg
     5401 cagcttataa tggttacaaa taaagcaata gcatcacaaa tttcacaaat aaagcatttt
     5461 tttcactgca ttctagttgt ggtttgtcca aactcatcaa tgtatcttat catgtctgga
     5521 tccgctgcat taatgaatcg gccaacgcgc ggggagaggc ggtttgcgta ttgggcgctc
     5581 ttccgcttcc tcgctcactg actcgctgcg ctcggtcgtt cggctgcggc gagcggtatc
     5641 agctcactca aaggcggtaa tacggttatc cacagaatca ggggataacg caggaaagaa
     5701 catgtgagca aaaggccagc aaaaggccag gaaccgtaaa aaggccgcgt tgctggcgtt
     5761 tttccatagg ctccgccccc ctgacgagca tcacaaaaat cgacgctcaa gtcagaggtg
     5821 gcgaaacccg acaggactat aaagatacca ggcgtttccc cctggaagct ccctcgtgcg
     5881 ctctcctgtt ccgaccctgc cgcttaccgg atacctgtcc gcctttctcc cttcgggaag
     5941 cgtggcgctt tctcatagct cacgctgtag gtatctcagt tcggtgtagg tcgttcgctc
     6001 caagctgggc tgtgtgcacg aaccccccgt tcagcccgac cgctgcgcct tatccggtaa
     6061 ctatcgtctt gagtccaacc cggtaagaca cgacttatcg ccactggcag cagccactgg
     6121 taacaggatt agcagagcga ggtatgtagg cggtgctaca gagttcttga agtggtggcc
     6181 taactacggc tacactagaa gaacagtatt tggtatctgc gctctgctga agccagttac
     6241 cttcggaaaa agagttggta gctcttgatc cggcaaacaa accaccgctg gtagcggtgg
     6301 tttttttgtt tgcaagcagc agattacgcg cagaaaaaaa ggatctcaag aagatccttt
     6361 gatcttttct acggggtctg acgctcagtg gaacgaaaac tcacgttaag ggattttggt
     6421 catgagatta tcaaaaagga tcttcaccta gatcctttta aattaaaaat gaagttttaa
     6481 atcaatctaa agtatatatg agtaaacttg gtctgacagt taccaatgct taatcagtga
     6541 ggcacctatc tcagcgatct gtctatttcg ttcatccata gttgcctgac tccccgtcgt
     6601 gtagataact acgatacggg agggcttacc atctggcccc agtgctgcaa tgataccgcg
     6661 agacccacgc tcaccggctc cagatttatc agcaataaac cagccagccg gaagggccga
     6721 gcgcagaagt ggtcctgcaa ctttatccgc ctccatccag tctattaatt gttgccggga
     6781 agctagagta agtagttcgc cagttaatag tttgcgcaac gttgttgcca ttgctacagg
     6841 catcgtggtg tcacgctcgt cgtttggtat ggcttcattc agctccggtt cccaacgatc
     6901 aaggcgagtt acatgatccc ccatgttgtg caaaaaagcg gttagctcct tcggtcctcc
     6961 gatcgttgtc agaagtaagt tggccgcagt gttatcactc atggttatgg cagcactgca
     7021 taattctctt actgtcatgc catccgtaag atgcttttct gtgactggtg agtactcaac
     7081 caagtcattc tgagaatagt gtatgcggcg accgagttgc tcttgcccgg cgtcaatacg
     7141 ggataatacc gcgccacata gcagaacttt aaaagtgctc atcattggaa aacgttcttc
     7201 ggggcgaaaa ctctcaagga tcttaccgct gttgagatcc agttcgatgt aacccactcg
     7261 tgcacccaac tgatcttcag catcttttac tttcaccagc gtttctgggt gagcaaaaac
     7321 aggaaggcaa aatgccgcaa aaaagggaat aagggcgaca cggaaatgtt gaatactcat
     7381 actcttcctt tttcaatatt attgaagcat ttatcagggt tattgtctca tgagcggata
     7441 catatttgaa tgtatttaga aaaataaaca aataggggtt ccgcgcacat ttccccgaaa
     7501 agtgc
//
